>Addgene plasmid #44141 | p6673 MSCV-IP N-HAonly 57E6 | addgene partial sequence | sequence record 63707 | pLXSN5  5'-CCCTTGAACCTCCTCGTTCGACC-3'
TTTTCGCCCTCCTCCTTCTCTAGGCGCCGGAATTAGATCTGCCACCATGCTCGATGGAGGATACCCATAC
GATGTTCCAGATTACGCTGCTCGAGGTTATCAAACAAGTTTGTACAAAAAAGTTGGCTCTGAAGAAAATC
CATGCCCTAGGAACATCTTTCTGCTGTGCAGAGAGTATGGTTTGGAGCTAGAGGATTTGAGAATACTGTG
CGTGTATTGCAAGCGGCCGTTATCAGACGCTGATGTGCTGGCATTTGCAGTAAAGGAACTGTTTGTAGTG
TGGAGAAAGGGATTCCCTTATGGAGCATGTGAAAAATGCTTAATTGCAGCAGCAAAACTTAGACAATACA
GGCACTGGCATTACTCATGCTACGGAGACACAGTGGAGACCGAGACAGGAATACCCATACCTCAGCTGTT
TATGAGATGCTATATCTGCCATAAGCCCCTGTGTTGGGAGGAGAAGGAGGCATTACTGGTCGGCAACAAG
CGGTTCCACAAGATATCAGGCCAGTGGACCGGACATTGCATGAACTGTGCGCCAAGATGCATGGAGAACG
CCCCAGCCTTGAGGACATCACACTAATACCCAACTTTCTTGTACAAAGTGGTTCGATAACGAATTCCGCC
CCCCCCCCCTAACGTTACTGGCCGAAGCCGCTTGGAATAAGGCCG
