[The description below was written by a language model from this plasmid's Addgene catalogue record.]
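Description:
p6673 MSCV-IP N-HAonly 57E6 is a retroviral mammalian expression plasmid built on the MSCV-IP N-HAonly backbone, a murine stem cell virus-derived vector of about 8.1 kb that reaches roughly 8.6 kb with its insert. It is propagated in E. coli under ampicillin selection. The record does not state the bacterial origin of replication or the copy number, and no feature table is available to confirm the detailed layout of elements.

The payload is the E6 open reading frame of human papillomavirus type 57, an insert of about 500 bp introduced by Gateway recombination cloning. Transcription is driven by the MSCV long terminal repeat, which acts as the promoter once the vector is integrated as a provirus. An HA epitope tag supplied by the backbone is fused to the N terminus of E6. The viral ORF lacks its own starting ATG, so translation can begin only from the tag, which means all E6 protein made carries the HA epitope. Downstream, an IRES directs translation of the puromycin resistance protein from the same transcript, linking drug selection of transduced cells to expression of the tagged E6.

The construct is designed for packaging into retroviral particles and for stable transduction of mammalian cells, followed by puromycin selection. The associated work was a comparative survey of host cell proteins bound by E6 proteins from diverse papillomavirus types. An HA tag is well suited to that kind of study, since it supports immunodetection and affinity purification of E6 complexes. Part of the plasmid derives from material supplied by another institute, which is listed as co-provider.
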