Addgene plasmid #44141: p6673 MSCV-IP N-HAonly 57E6
Depositing lab: Peter Howley. Depositing organization: Harvard Medical School. Publication: Comprehensive analysis of host cellular interactions with human papillomavirus E6 proteins identifies new E6 binding partners and reflects viral diversity. White EA, Kramer RE, Tan MJ, Hayes SD, Harper JW, Howley PM. J Virol. 2012 Dec;86(24):13174-86. doi: 10.1128/JVI.02172-12. Epub 2012 Sep 26. PubMed 23015706.
Backbone
  Vector backbone: MSCV-IP N-HAonly
  Backbone size w/o insert (bp): 8100
  Total vector size (bp): 8600
  Modifications to backbone: Retroviral vector for HA-tagged HPV57 E6 expression. No starting ATG in viral ORF, translation begins from tag only. Puro resistance protein expressed from an IRES.
  Vector type: Mammalian Expression, Retroviral
  Selectable markers: Puromycin
Growth in bacteria
  Bacterial resistance: Ampicillin, 100 μg/mL
  Growth temperature: 37°C
  Growth strain: DH5alpha
  Copy number: Unknown
Gene/Insert
  Gene/Insert name: HPV57E6
  Species: HPV57
  Insert size (bp): 500
  Promoter: MSCV LTR
  Tag / fusion protein: HA (N terminal on backbone)
  Cloning method: Gateway Cloning
  Sequencing primers: 5′ 5' CTACATCGTGACCTGGGAAGC 3'
Resource information
  A portion of this plasmid was derived from a plasmid made by: From DKFZ.
Terms and licenses: Academic/Nonprofit Terms; Industry Terms: Not Available to Industry
Depositor comments: DKFZ is the co-provider of this plasmid.
How to cite: p6673 MSCV-IP N-HAonly 57E6 was a gift from Peter Howley (Addgene plasmid # 44141 ; http://n2t.net/addgene:44141 ; RRID:Addgene_44141)
